Addgene plasmid #216061: AA163
Purpose: Fragmid fragment: (2A Selection) Stop only
Depositing lab: John Doench. Depositing organization: Broad Institute. Publication: Modular vector assembly enables rapid assessment of emerging CRISPR technologies. McGee AV, Liu YV, Griffith AL, Szegletes ZM, Wen B, Kraus C, Miller NW, Steger RJ, Escude Velasco B, Bosch JA, Zirin JD, Viswanatha R, Sontheimer EJ, Goodale A, Greene MA, Green TM, Doench JG. Cell Genom. 2024 Mar 13;4(3):100519. doi: 10.1016/j.xgen.2024.100519. PubMed 38484704.
Backbone
  Vector backbone: pUC57-Kan
  Vector type: Fragment
Growth in bacteria
  Bacterial resistance: Kanamycin, 50 μg/mL
  Growth temperature: 37°C
  Growth strain: DH5alpha
  Copy number: Unknown
Gene/Insert
  Gene/Insert name: Stop
  Species: Other
  Cloning method: Unknown
Resource information
  A portion of this plasmid was derived from a plasmid made by: Genscript ID: U549PGH270-4
Terms and licenses: Academic/Nonprofit Terms; Industry Terms: Not Available to Industry
Depositor comments: Please visit https://www.biorxiv.org/content/10.1101/2023.10.25.564061v1 for bioRxiv preprint.
How to cite: AA163 was a gift from John Doench (Addgene plasmid # 216061 ; http://n2t.net/addgene:216061 ; RRID:Addgene_216061)
