[The description below was written by a language model from this plasmid's Addgene catalogue record and pLannotate feature annotations shown in this document.]
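Description:
AA163 is a small (about 2.6 kb) fragment-donor plasmid from the Fragmid modular vector assembly toolkit, built on the pUC57-Kan cloning backbone. It is not an expression vector in its own right. Its job is to store one interchangeable module that can be combined with other Fragmid fragments to build complete CRISPR vectors. It is propagated in E. coli using a high-copy ColE1/pUC-type origin of replication and is selected with kanamycin through the aph(3')-Ia aminoglycoside phosphotransferase gene (KanR).

The module belongs to the "2A Selection" position of the system, and the insert is recorded simply as "Stop", described as "Stop only". This suggests that it ends the upstream open reading frame instead of adding a 2A peptide and a selectable marker. It would be chosen when the assembled vector should carry no 2A-linked selection cassette in that slot. The insert is evidently very short, and the automated annotation did not detect it as a feature. Everything in the feature table is backbone: the lac promoter, lac operator and CAP binding site, a partial lacZα fragment flanking the cloning region, and residual fragments of lacI, rop and the pBR322 bom region. The record does not state the cloning method, the exact position of the insert, or the sites and enzymes used to release or assemble the fragment. No mammalian promoters, tags or reporters are annotated.
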