Features (pLannotate 1.2.2; 9 found; start..end, strand, type, name):
    137..236     +  misc_feature   bom (fragment): basis of mobility region from pBR322
    242..399     -  CDS            lacZα (fragment): LacZα fragment of β-galactosidase; lacZ fragment
    567..583     -  protein_bind   lac operator: The lac repressor binds to the lac operator to inhibit transcription in E. coli. This inhibition can be relieved by adding lactose or isopropyl-β-D-thiogalactopyranoside (IPTG). lac repressor encoded by lacI
    591..621     -  promoter       lac promoter: promoter for the E. coli lac operon
    636..657     -  protein_bind   CAP binding site: CAP binding activates transcription in the presence of cAMP. E. coli catabolite activator protein
    670..762     -  CDS            lacI (fragment): lac repressor; lacI; The lac repressor binds to the lac operator to inhibit transcription in E. coli. This inhibition can be relieved by adding lactose or isopropyl-β-D-thiogalactopyranoside (IPTG).
    945..1533    -  rep_origin     ori: high-copy-number ColE1/pMB1/pBR322/pUC origin of replication
   1711..2520    -  CDS            KanR: aminoglycoside phosphotransferase; aph(3')-Ia; confers resistance to kanamycin in bacteria or G418 (Geneticin®) in eukaryotes
   2627..35      +  CDS            rop (fragment) (across the origin): Rop protein, which maintains plasmids at low copy number; rop
>Addgene plasmid #216061 | AA163 | addgene full sequence | sequence record 431515 | Addgene NGS Result
TCGCGCGTTTCGGTGATGACGGTGAAAACCTCTGACACATGCAGCTCCCGGAGACGGTCACAGCTTGTCT
GTAAGCGGATGCCGGGAGCAGACAAGCCCGTCAGGGCGCGTCAGCGGGTGTTGGCGGGTGTCGGGGCTGG
CTTAACTATGCGGCATCAGAGCAGATTGTACTGAGAGTGCACCATATGCGGTGTGAAATACCGCACAGAT
GCGTAAGGAGAAAATACCGCATCAGGCGCCATTCGCCATTCAGGCTGCGCAACTGTTGGGAAGGGCGATC
GGTGCGGGCCTCTTCGCTATTACGCCAGCTGGCGAAAGGGGGATGTGCTGCAAGGCGATTAAGTTGGGTA
ACGCCAGGGTTTTCCCAGTCACGACGTTGTAAAACGACGGCCAGAGAATTCGAGCTCGGTACCTCGCGAA
TACATCTAGATGAAGACGGAAGCTAATAGGACTCAGTTACGATGCATTCCAGTCTTCGGAACCAAATCGG
ATCCCGGGCCCGTCGACTGCAGAGGCCTGCATGCAAGCTTGGTGTAATCATGGTCATAGCTGTTTCCTGT
GTGAAATTGTTATCCGCTCACAATTCCACACAACATACGAGCCGGAAGCATAAAGTGTAAAGCCTGGGGT
GCCTAATGAGTGAGCTAACTCACATTAATTGCGTTGCGCTCACTGCCCGCTTTCCAGTCGGGAAACCTGT
CGTGCCAGCTGCATTAATGAATCGGCCAACGCGCGGGGAGAGGCGGTTTGCGTATTGGGCGCTCTTCCGC
TTCCTCGCTCACTGACTCGCTGCGCTCGGTCGTTCGGCTGCGGCGAGCGGTATCAGCTCACTCAAAGGCG
GTAATACGGTTATCCACAGAATCAGGGGATAACGCAGGAAAGAACATGTGAGCAAAAGGCCAGCAAAAGG
CCAGGAACCGTAAAAAGGCCGCGTTGCTGGCGTTTTTCCATAGGCTCCGCCCCCCTGACGAGCATCACAA
AAATCGACGCTCAAGTCAGAGGTGGCGAAACCCGACAGGACTATAAAGATACCAGGCGTTTCCCCCTGGA
AGCTCCCTCGTGCGCTCTCCTGTTCCGACCCTGCCGCTTACCGGATACCTGTCCGCCTTTCTCCCTTCGG
GAAGCGTGGCGCTTTCTCATAGCTCACGCTGTAGGTATCTCAGTTCGGTGTAGGTCGTTCGCTCCAAGCT
GGGCTGTGTGCACGAACCCCCCGTTCAGCCCGACCGCTGCGCCTTATCCGGTAACTATCGTCTTGAGTCC
AACCCGGTAAGACACGACTTATCGCCACTGGCAGCAGCCACTGGTAACAGGATTAGCAGAGCGAGGTATG
TAGGCGGTGCTACAGAGTTCTTGAAGTGGTGGCCTAACTACGGCTACACTAGAAGAACAGTATTTGGTAT
CTGCGCTCTGCTGAAGCCAGTTACCTTCGGAAAAAGAGTTGGTAGCTCTTGATCCGGCAAACAAACCACC
GCTGGTAGCGGTGGTTTTTTTGTTTGCAAGCAGCAGATTACGCGCAGAAAAAAAGGATCTCAAGAAGATC
CTTTGATCTTTTCTACGGGGTCTGACGCTCAGTGGAACGAAAACTCACGTTAAGGGATTTTGGTCATGAG
ATTATCAAAAAGGATCTTCACCTAGATCCTTTTAAATTAAAAATGAAGTTTTAAATCAAGCCCAATCTGA
ATAATGTTACAACCAATTAACCAATTCTGATTAGAAAAACTCATCGAGCATCAAATGAAACTGCAATTTA
TTCATATCAGGATTATCAATACCATATTTTTGAAAAAGCCGTTTCTGTAATGAAGGAGAAAACTCACCGA
GGCAGTTCCATAGGATGGCAAGATCCTGGTATCGGTCTGCGATTCCGACTCGTCCAACATCAATACAACC
TATTAATTTCCCCTCGTCAAAAATAAGGTTATCAAGTGAGAAATCACCATGAGTGACGACTGAATCCGGT
GAGAATGGCAAAAGTTTATGCATTTCTTTCCAGACTTGTTCAACAGGCCAGCCATTACGCTCGTCATCAA
AATCACTCGCATCAACCAAACCGTTATTCATTCGTGATTGCGCCTGAGCGAGACGAAATACGCGATCGCT
GTTAAAAGGACAATTACAAACAGGAATCGAATGCAACCGGCGCAGGAACACTGCCAGCGCATCAACAATA
TTTTCACCTGAATCAGGATATTCTTCTAATACCTGGAATGCTGTTTTTCCGGGGATCGCAGTGGTGAGTA
ACCATGCATCATCAGGAGTACGGATAAAATGCTTGATGGTCGGAAGAGGCATAAATTCCGTCAGCCAGTT
TAGTCTGACCATCTCATCTGTAACATCATTGGCAACGCTACCTTTGCCATGTTTCAGAAACAACTCTGGC
GCATCGGGCTTCCCATACAAGCGATAGATTGTCGCACCTGATTGCCCGACATTATCGCGAGCCCATTTAT
ACCCATATAAATCAGCATCCATGTTGGAATTTAATCGCGGCCTCGACGTTTCCCGTTGAATATGGCTCAT
AACACCCCTTGTATTACTGTTTATGTAAGCAGACAGTTTTATTGTTCATGATGATATATTTTTATCTTGT
GCAATGTAACATCAGAGATTTTGAGACACGGGCCAGAGCTGCA
